Addgene plasmid #159099: pSWD95D293A
Purpose: CckA FRET Sensor with DITE motif mutant
Depositing lab: Seth Childers. Depositing organization: University of Pittsburgh (University, School of Medicine, and Cancer Institute). Publication: Design of a Histidine Kinase FRET Sensor to Detect Complex Signal Integration within Living Bacteria. Duvall SW, Childers WS. ACS Sens. 2020 Jun 26;5(6):1589-1596. doi: 10.1021/acssensors.0c00008. Epub 2020 Jun 16. PubMed 32495620.
Backbone
  Vector backbone: pXCFPC-6
  Backbone size w/o insert (bp): 4828
  Total vector size (bp): 8389
  Vector type: Bacterial Expression
Growth in bacteria
  Bacterial resistance: Chloramphenicol, 25 μg/mL
  Growth temperature: 37°C
  Growth strain: DH5alpha
  Copy number: High Copy
Gene/Insert
  Gene/Insert name: CckA 1-182, Linker SNVTRHRSATE, mClover3, CckA 183-691 (D293A), Linker SNVTRHRSAT, mRuby3 (alt name: CckA FRET Sensor)
  Species: Caulobacter crescentus
  Insert size (bp): 3558
  Mutation: CckA D293 mutated to A293 and V199I on mRuby3 (Please see depositor comments)
  GenBank ID: AF133718.1
  Promoter: Xylose
  Cloning method: Gibson Cloning
  Sequencing primers: 5′ CCCACATGTTAGCGCTACCAAGTGC; 3′ GCCAGGGTTTTCCCAGTCACGA
Terms and licenses: Academic/Nonprofit Terms; Industry Terms: Not Available to Industry
Depositor comments: Vector from Martin Thanbichler PM ID 17959646 "A comprehensive set of plasmids for vanillate- and xylose-inducible gene expression in Caulobacter crescentus". Addgene NGS result had V199I on mRuby3. Depositor confirmed that this mutation does not affect the plasmid function.
How to cite: pSWD95D293A was a gift from Seth Childers (Addgene plasmid # 159099 ; http://n2t.net/addgene:159099 ; RRID:Addgene_159099)
