[The description below was written by a language model from this plasmid's Addgene catalogue record and pLannotate feature annotations shown in this document.]
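Description:
pSWD95D293A is a bacterial expression plasmid built on pXCFPC-6, one of a published series of vectors for xylose-inducible gene expression in Caulobacter crescentus. It is maintained in E. coli through a high-copy ColE1/pUC-type origin and selected with chloramphenicol via a full-length cat (CmR) gene. An incP oriT allows conjugative transfer into other bacteria. The feature tables also show an rrnB T1 terminator upstream of the expression region, plus remnants of multiple cloning sites and a lacZα fragment carried over from the backbone.

The insert is a single-chain FRET sensor derived from the Caulobacter histidine kinase CckA, expressed from the xylose promoter. CckA residues 1–182 are followed by a short linker and mClover3, then by CckA residues 183–691, a second linker and a C-terminal mRuby3. The green donor therefore sits inside the kinase and the red acceptor at its end, so changes in CckA conformation should alter energy transfer between the two fluorophores. This version carries a D293A substitution in CckA, described as a DITE motif mutant, and so appears to be a variant of the CckA sensor for testing that motif's contribution to the FRET response in living bacteria.

Repository sequencing also found a V199I change in mRuby3, which the depositor states does not affect function. The automated annotation does not label the CckA segments or the xylose promoter. The repository-sequenced record is about 120 nt shorter than the depositor's 8,389 bp sequence, and the two are annotated differently in the region upstream of the CmR gene.
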