Features (pLannotate 1.2.2; 13 found; start..end, strand, type, name):
      1..19      +  misc_feature   MCS (fragment): pBluescript multiple cloning site
     21..130     -  oriT           oriT: incP origin of transfer
    275..299     +  misc_feature   MCS (fragment): pBluescript multiple cloning site
    299..345     +  terminator     rrnB T1 terminator: transcription terminator T1 from the E. coli rrnB gene
    360..464     +  CDS            CmR (fragment): chloramphenicol acetyltransferase; cat; confers resistance to chloramphenicol
    478..498     +  misc_feature   MCS (fragment): multiple cloning site
   3377..4056    +  CDS            mClover3 (fragment): bright green-yellow fluorescent protein derived from mClover2, with improved photostability (Bajar et al., 2003) mammalian codon-optimized
   5647..6351    +  CDS            mRuby3: mRuby3 is a basic (constitutively fluorescent) red fluorescent protein published in 2016, derived from Entacmaea quadricolor. It has low acid sensitivity.
   6357..6392    -  misc_feature   MCS (fragment): pBluescript multiple cloning site
   6393..6484    +  CDS            lacZα (fragment): LacZα fragment of β-galactosidase; lacZ fragment
   6611..7199    -  rep_origin     ori: high-copy-number ColE1/pMB1/pBR322/pUC origin of replication
   7321..7467    -  CDS            TRA2_ECOLX (fragment): Protein predicted: Swiss-Prot protein existence level 4. Required for transposition of transposon Tn903. From Escherichia coli.
   7608..8267    +  CDS            CmR: chloramphenicol acetyltransferase; cat; confers resistance to chloramphenicol
>Addgene plasmid #159099 | pSWD95D293A | depositor full sequence | sequence record 307145 | pSWD95D293A sequence 8389 bps
CCACCGCGGTGGCGGCCGCCCCGGCCAGCCTCGCAGAGCAGGATTCCCGTTGAGCACCGCCAGGTGCGAA
TAAGGGACAGTGAAGAAGGAACACCCGCTCGCGGGTGGGCCTACTTCACCTATCCTGCCCGGCTGACGCC
GTTGGATACACCAAGGAAAGTCTACACGAACCCTTTGGCAAAATCCTGTATATCGTGCGAAAAAGGATGG
ATATACCGAAAAAATCGCTATAATGACCCCGAAGCAGGGTTATGCAGCGGAAAAGATCCGTCGACGGCCG
CTCTAGAACTAGTGGATCCAAATAAAACGAAAGGCTCAGTCGAAAGACTGGGCCTTTCGTTTTATCTGTT
GTTTGTCGCATTATACGCAAGGCGACAAGGTGCTGATGCCGCTGGCGATTCAGGTTCATCATGCCGTTTG
TGATGGCTTCCATGTCGGCAGAATGCTTAATGAATTACAACAGTTTTTATATAAGCTTAGCGCTACCGGA
CTCAGATCCAGATCGAAATGTACCGGCTGAACTGGTGGAAGCACGTTGAGCCTCGTCAAGGACTCATGAA
GCGCGTCCCTGCTCTCAGTCGCCTGCTCGTTACGCCTGAGGTGTCAAAACACCGTCTGTTCATTTGGCTA
GACGCTAGAGTTCTTCCGGATCACAAGCTCCAGGTCGTTACACTCGATGACGACTGCTCATTCGGAGTTT
TACACTCAAGGTTCCACGAGGTGTGGGCTCTTGCAGCGGGGTCGTGGCACGGCTCAGGCAATGATCCGCG
CTACACCATCTCCACCACCTTCGAGACCTTCCCCTTCCCGGAAGGCCTGACGCCCAACATAGCCGCCGTC
GACTATGAGGGCGACCCGCGCGCCCAGGCCATCGCCGCGGCGGCGGCCGAGCTGAACCGGCTGCGGGAAG
CCTGGCTCAATCCGCCCGACCTGGTGCGGATCGAGCCCGAGGTCGTGCCCGGCTATCCCGACCGCGTGCT
GCCCGTCAGCCCCGAGGCGGGCGCCGAGCTGAAGAAGCGCACCCTGACCAACCTCTACAACCAGCGCCCG
GCCTGGCTGGACATGGCCCACCAGCGCCTGGACGCCGCCGTCGCCGCCGCCTACGGCTGGCCCGACGGCC
TGACCGACGACGAGATCCTGGAGCGCCTGTTCGCCCTCAACCAGGAGCGCGCGGCGGCGGGGCGGTAGGT
TAGACCCCTCCAAAACCCCGACCTCCCCGGCGAAGGCCGGGGTCCAGTTACATCCGGAACGCTTGGAGTG
GGCCCGCCTACGGCCTCGACCAACCCGCAGTCGGCAAGGGGTTCGATCTGGACCCCGGCATTCGCCGGGG
AGGTCGGCAGAGAGGTCAGAACCGCGTCTTGCAGCCCTGCTTCAGATGAACCCCGCGCAGGAAGCCGCGG
CGGGCCAGGCCGGCGTCGACGGCGGCGTTCATCTGGCGGTCGGCGGGGGCAGCGCCGGTGACTTCGCGCA
CCAGGCCCCGGAACGGGATGATGCTGTTGATCAGGGTCTTGCCACCGGCCTCGGCCAGCTTGCCGGCTCG
GTTTTCGGCGTACTCGGCGCCGACCTTGTAGTCGGGCCCCAGCGCCGCGTTCAGCGCCTTCACCTCATTG
GCCAGGGCCTGGCAGGACTTCAGACCCGCGAGGCTGTAGGGGTCGTCAAAGGCCTTGGCCAGGACCGGCG
GCACCTCGCGCTTGGACAGGCCGACGTCGCGCACCGGCTGGGTGCCGATGTCGACGGCCTTCTTGCCCGC
CTCGCCCCAGCGGCCGGACGGTTCCTCGGGCTTGGCCGGCGGCTTGACCTGGGCGTGGGCGCTGGAGGCC
AGCAGCACGGCGGCGGCTCCGGCCATGATCAGCAGCTTGTTCGGCATCAAAAGCGCCCTCCCGACAAAAC
ACGCCACGGGAACGGCAAGCCTCGCCGCCGGTTCCCGCCCGCAAGTCCCTCGGCACGAACTCTAAGGCCT
GCGCACGATCCATCGCCACCACAAAGCGTGTCATCCCGGCCGAAGCGCAGCGGAGAGCCGGGACCCAGGG
CCACAAGCACGGCGCTTCGTCACCCCCTGGGTCCCGGATAGCGCTCCGCGCTTCCGGGATGACACGGGTT
TAAGCACTTGGGTGAGAAGCCCTAGTTCGGCGCGCCGCCCGCTTCCAGGTCGAACGCGGCGTCGAAGGCG
TCGTCGCCAGGAACCGTCCCTTCCAGGGCGGCGTCGAACAGGTCTTCGAGCGATGACCAGATGAAGGCCA
TCTGCTCCATGATCGTCGGGACGCTGGCCGGATCGAAGCCGGGGTAGAGGTCTTCCACCAGCCACAGGCC
CGTGCCGGGATCGAAGGCGAAGCGGCAGCCGATCAGGCGGAACTGGGCGCGGGCCATGGTCTCGAACAGG
GCCGTCAGGTCGCGGGCGGCGTCCAGGTCGTCGTGGTCCAGCACCAGGCAGCGGATCTGCAGCCAGCCGT
GGTCGGGCAGCAGGTAGAAGGCGCCCTCGTCCTGATCCTCGCCCGAAACCTCCAGCCCCCGGTCGATGGC
TTCGACGACATAGCCGGCCGCGCGGCAGGTGTCGGTGAGCGCGGCCAGCAGGGCGGCTTCCTGGTCAGGG
GTCAGGTCGGTCATGGGCAAGAGGTCCAGGTCGTGGTTTGTCGGCGGCTTCTAGCATGGACCGCCCGCGC
CCGTGAGGCCGAGGATTTCGCGCTGGTCAGACAACCTACTTGCCGTCCCCACATGTTAGCGCTACCAAGT
GCCGACGAACGCGCGCCGCCGACGGTGTCGGCGCTTCAGACGCTCGAGTTTTGGGGAGACGACCATATGG
CCGACTTGCAGCTCCAGGACAAGGTTTCGACCGGCGCCCCGCGTCGGCGGTTTGATCCATGGCTGGTCGG
CGCGGCGGTGTTTTTCGTGGCTGCGGCGGCCCTCTCGGCGGCGCCGGCGCTCAAGGCCGGACCGACCACC
CTGGCCGGCCTGCTGCTGCTTCTGGGCGTCGCGGGCGTGGCTGTGTTGGGCCTTGTCGCCATTCGCGGCT
CAGCGCTTTCCGGCGGCGACGCCGACCAGGCTGAGGGGTTCATCGAGGCGCTGGCCGAGCCGGCCGCCCT
GGCCGCCGCCGACGGTCGCGTCCTGGCCGCCAACGGGCCCTGGCGCGAAGTCATGGGCGAACAGCGCCGC
CTGCCCAAGGGCGTGGCGGGCTCCAGCCTGTTTGCGGCCCTGGTCCAGGCGCGCCAGGGGCAGATGGCCG
AGGGCATGCTGAGCGCTGGAGGAACCGACTATACCGCCAAGGTCTCGCGCCTTGCGGGCGGACGGCTGAT
GATCCGGCTTGCGCCCATCGTTGTCGCTGAGCCGGTTGTGGAAGACGCGTCGTCGAACGTTACGCGTCAC
CGGTCGGCCACCGAGATGAGCAAGGGCGAGGAGCTGTTCACCGGGGTGGTGCCCATCCTGGTCGAGCTGG
ACGGCGACGTAAACGGCCACAAGTTCAGCGTCCGCGGCGAGGGCGAGGGCGATGCCACCAACGGCAAGCT
GACCCTGAAGTTCATCTGCACCACCGGCAAGCTGCCCGTGCCCTGGCCCACCCTCGTGACCACCTTCGGC
TACGGCGTGGCCTGCTTCAGCCGCTACCCCGACCACATGAAGCAGCACGACTTCTTCAAGTCCGCCATGC
CCGAAGGCTACGTCCAGGAGCGCACCATCTCTTTCAAGGACGACGGTACCTACAAGACCCGCGCCGAGGT
GAAGTTCGAGGGCGACACCCTGGTGAACCGCATCGAGCTGAAGGGCATCGACTTCAAGGAGGACGGCAAC
ATCCTGGGGCACAAGCTGGAGTACAACTTCAACAGCCACTACGTCTATATCACGGCCGACAAGCAGAAGA
ACTGCATCAAGGCTAACTTCAAGATCCGCCACAACGTTGAGGACGGCAGCGTGCAGCTCGCCGACCACTA
CCAGCAGAACACCCCCATCGGCGACGGCCCCGTGCTGCTGCCCGACAACCACTACCTGAGCCATCAGTCC
AAGCTGAGCAAAGACCCCAACGAGAAGCGCGATCACATGGTCCTGCTGGAGTTCGTGACCGCCGCCCTGG
AAAGCGGCGGCGAAGATCCGATGGTGAGCCCGGCCCCGGTCGCCGAGCGCGCCGCCCCGCCACCCAGCTC
GCTGGACGCCTTCGCCGGAGCCTCGCCGTTCGGCGCGGCCCTGCTGGAAGGCCTGGAGCCGTTCACCTCG
CGGGTGCTGGAGACCAATCCGGCGCTGACCACGATGACCGGCGCCAAGGCCGGTGTGCTGTTCGGCGATC
TGATCGACGCCGCCTCGCGCGCCGAGGCCGAGACGCGCCTGAACGAAGGCCGCGCCGGTCCCTACGAGGT
GCGGTTGGCGCGCGATCCGTCGCGCATCGCTCACCTTTACCTCTATCGCGCCGAAGGCCGCCTGGTGGCC
TACATGATCGCCGTGTCCGAGCAGAAGCAGATCGAGCTGCAGCTGTCCCAGGCCCAGAAGATGCAGGCCA
TCGGCCAGCTGGCCGGCGGCGTCGCGCACGACTTCAACAACCTCTTGACCGCCATCCAGCTGCGTCTGGA
CGAGTTGCTGCATCGCCATCCCGTCGGTGATCCGTCGTACGAGGGTCTCAACGAGATCCGTCAGACGGGC
GTGCGCGCCGCCGACCTCGTGCGCAAGCTCTTGGCTTTCTCGCGCAAGCAGACCGTGCAGCGCGAGGTGC
TGGATCTGGGCGAGCTGATCAGCGAGTTCGAGGTCTTGCTGCGCCGCCTGCTGCGCGAAGACGTCAAGCT
GATCACCGACTATGGCCGCGACCTGCCGCAGGTGCGCGCCGACAAGAGCCAGCTCGAGACGGCGGTCATG
AACCTGGCCGTCAACGCCCGCGACGCCGTGCGCGCGGCCAAGGGCGGCGGCGTCGTGCGCATCCGCACCG
CGCGCCTGACCCGCGACGAGGCGATCCAGCTGGGTTTCCCGGCCGCCGACGGCGACACGGCCTTCATTGA
GGTCAGTGACGATGGTCCGGGCATTCCGCCCGACGTCATGGGCAAGATCTTCGACCCGTTCTTCACCACC
AAGCCGGTGGGCGAGGGTACGGGCCTAGGCCTAGCCACGGTCTATGGCATCGTTAAGCAGAGCGACGGCT
GGATTCACGTCCACAGCCGTCCGAACGAAGGCGCGGCCTTCCGCATCTTCCTGCCGGTCTATGAAGCGCC
CGCCGGCGCGGTCGCCGTCCAGGCCGTCGCCGAGCCCGCCAAGCCGCGCGCCGCTCGCGACCTGTCGGGC
GCCGGCCGCATCCTGTTCGTCGAGGACGAGGACGCCGTGCGCAGCGTCGCCGCCCGCCTGCTGCGCGCCC
GTGGCTACGAGGTGCTTGAGGCGGCCGACGGCGAAGAGGCCCTGATCATCGCCGAGGAAAACGCCGGCAC
GATCGACCTCTTGATCAGCGACGTGATCATGCCCGGCATCGACGGCCCGACCTTGCTGAAGAAGGCGCGT
GGCTATCTGGGGACCGCGCCGGTGATGTTCATCTCCGGCTATGCCGAGGCCGAGTTCAGCGACCTCTTGG
AAGGCGAGACGGGCGTGACCTTCCTCCCCAAGCCGATCGACATCAAGACCCTGGCCGAGCGCGTCAAGCA
GCAGCTGCAGGCGGCGTCGAACGTTACGCGTCACCGGTCGGCCACCTCTAAGGGCGAAGAGCTGATCAAG
GAAAATATGCGTATGAAGGTGGTCATGGAAGGTTCGGTCAACGGCCACCAATTCAAATGCACAGGTGAAG
GAGAAGGCAGACCGTACGAGGGAGTGCAAACCATGAGGATCAAAGTCATCGAGGGAGGACCCCTGCCATT
TGCCTTTGACATTCTTGCCACGTCGTTCATGTATGGCAGCCGTACCTTTATCAAGTACCCGGCCGACATC
CCTGATTTCTTTAAACAGTCCTTTCCTGAGGGTTTTACTTGGGAAAGAGTTACGAGATACGAAGATGGTG
GAGTCGTCACCGTCACGCAGGACACCAGCCTTGAGGATGGCGAGCTCGTCTACAACGTCAAGGTCAGAGG
GGTAAACTTTCCCTCCAATGGTCCCGTGATGCAGAAGAAGACCAAGGGTTGGGAGCCTAATACAGAGATG
ATGTATCCAGCAGATGGTGGTCTGAGAGGATACACTGACATCGCACTGAAAGTTGATGGTGGTGGCCATC
TGCACTGCAACTTCGTGACAACTTACAGGTCAAAAAAGACCGTCGGGAACATCAAGATGCCCGGTGTCCA
TGCCGTTGATCACCGCCTGGAAAGGATCGAGGAGAGTGACAATGAAACCTACGTAGTGCAAAGAGAAGTG
GCAGTTGCCAAATACAGCAACCTTGGTGGTGGCATGGACGAGCTGTACAAGTAAAGCTGCAGCCCGGGGG
ATCCACTAGTTCTAGAGCGGCCATTCACTGGCCGTCGTTTTACAACGTCGTGACTGGGAAAACCCTGGCG
TTACCCAACTTAATCGCCTTGCAGCACATCCCCCTTTCGCCAGCGGTATCAGCTCACTCAAAGGCGGTAA
TACGGTTATCCACAGAATCAGGGGATAACGCAGGAAAGAACATGTGAGCAAAAGGCCAGCAAAAGGCCAG
GAACCGTAAAAAGGCCGCGTTGCTGGCGTTTTTCCATAGGCTCCGCCCCCCTGACGAGCATCACAAAAAT
CGACGCTCAAGTCAGAGGTGGCGAAACCCGACAGGACTATAAAGATACCAGGCGTTTCCCCCTGGAAGCT
CCCTCGTGCGCTCTCCTGTTCCGACCCTGCCGCTTACCGGATACCTGTCCGCCTTTCTCCCTTCGGGAAG
CGTGGCGCTTTCTCATAGCTCACGCTGTAGGTATCTCAGTTCGGTGTAGGTCGTTCGCTCCAAGCTGGGC
TGTGTGCACGAACCCCCCGTTCAGCCCGACCGCTGCGCCTTATCCGGTAACTATCGTCTTGAGTCCAACC
CGGTAAGACACGACTTATCGCCACTGGCAGCAGCCACTGGTAACAGGATTAGCAGAGCGAGGTATGTAGG
CGGTGCTACAGAGTTCTTGAAGTGGTGGCCTAACTACGGCTACACTAGAAGAACAGTATTTGGTATCTGC
GCTCTGCTGAAGCCAGTTACCTTCGGAAAAAGAGTTGGTAGCTCTTGATCCGGCAAACAAACCACCGCTG
GTAGCGGTGGTTTTTTTGTTTGCAAGCAGCAGATTACGCGCAGAAAAAAAGGATCTCAAGAAGATCCTTT
GATCTTTTCTACGGGGTCTGACGCTCAGTGGAACGAAAACTCACGTTAAGGGATTTTGGTCATGAGATTA
TCAAAAAGGATCTTCACCTAGATCCTTTTGGGGGGGGGGGGCGCTGAGGTCTGCCTCGTGAAGAAGGTGT
TGCTGACTCATACCAGGCCTGAATCGCCCCATCATCCAGCCAGAAAGTGAGGGAGCCACGGTTGATGAGA
GCTTTGTTGTAGGTGGACCAGTTGGTGATTTTGAACTTTTGCTTTGCCACGGAACGGTCTGCGTTGTCGG
GAAGATGCGTGATCTGATCCTTCAACTCAGCAAAAGTTCGATTTATTCAACAAAGCCGCCGTCCCGTCAA
GTCAGCGTAATGCTCTGCCAGTGTTACAACCAATTAACCAATTCTGAATGGAGAAAAAAATCACTGGATA
TACCACCGTTGATATATCCCAATGGCATCGTAAAGAACATTTTGAGGCATTTCAGTCAGTTGCTCAATGT
ACCTATAACCAGACCGTTCAGCTGGATATTACGGCCTTTTTAAAGACCGTAAAGAAAAATAAGCACAAGT
TTTATCCGGCCTTTATTCACATTCTTGCCCGCCTGATGAATGCTCATCCGGAATTCCGTATGGCAATGAA
AGACGGTGAGCTGGTGATATGGGATAGTGTTCACCCTTGTTACACCGTTTTCCATGAGCAAACTGAAACG
TTTTCATCGCTCTGGAGTGAATACCACGACGATTTCCGGCAGTTTCTACACATATATTCGCAAGATGTGG
CGTGTTACGGTGAAAACCTGGCCTATTTCCCTAAAGGGTTTATTGAGAATATGTTTTTCGTCTCAGCCAA
TCCCTGGGTGAGTTTCACCAGTTTTGATTTAAACGTGGCCAATATGGACAACTTCTTCGCCCCCGTTTTC
ACCATGGGCAAATATTATACGCAAGGCGACAAGGTGCTGATGCCGCTGGCGATTCAGGTTCATCATGCCG
TTTGTGATGGCTTCCATGTCGGCAGAATGCTTAATGAATTACAACAGTACTGCGATGAGTGGCAGGGCGG
GGCGTAAAACACCCCTTGTATTACTGTTTATGTAAGCAGACAGTTTTATTGTTCATGATGATATATTTTT
ATCTTGTGCAATGTAACATCAGAGATTTTGAGACACAACGTGGCTTTCCCCCCCCCCCC
