Features (pLannotate 1.2.2; 14 found; start..end, strand, type, name):
      1..110     -  oriT           oriT: incP origin of transfer
    255..279     +  misc_feature   MCS (fragment): pBluescript multiple cloning site
    279..325     +  terminator     rrnB T1 terminator: transcription terminator T1 from the E. coli rrnB gene
    340..444     +  CDS            CmR (fragment): chloramphenicol acetyltransferase; cat; confers resistance to chloramphenicol
    458..478     +  misc_feature   MCS (fragment): multiple cloning site
   3357..4036    +  CDS            mClover3 (fragment): bright green-yellow fluorescent protein derived from mClover2, with improved photostability (Bajar et al., 2003) mammalian codon-optimized
   5627..6331    +  CDS            mRuby3: monomeric red fluorescent protein derived from mRuby2, with improved brightness and photostability (Bajar et al., 2016)
   6337..6372    -  misc_feature   MCS (fragment): pBluescript multiple cloning site
   6373..6464    +  CDS            lacZα (fragment): LacZα fragment of β-galactosidase; lacZ fragment
   6591..7179    -  rep_origin     ori: high-copy-number ColE1/pMB1/pBR322/pUC origin of replication
   7276..7341    -  CDS            int (fragment): INT2_ECOLX - Protein inferred from homology: Swiss-Prot protein existence level 3. Putative integrase believed to be involved in the insertion of antibiotic resistance genes into plasmids and transposons. From Escherichia coli.
   7432..7506    +  ncRNA          AAC AAD leader: Accession: RF02912 - putative aminoglycoside riboswitch / attI site
   7505..8164    +  CDS            CmR: chloramphenicol acetyltransferase; cat; confers resistance to chloramphenicol
   8246..8264    +  misc_feature   MCS (fragment): pBluescript multiple cloning site
>Addgene plasmid #159099 | pSWD95D293A | addgene full sequence | sequence record 316589 | Addgene NGS Result
CCGGCCAGCCTCGCAGAGCAGGATTCCCGTTGAGCACCGCCAGGTGCGAATAAGGGACAGTGAAGAAGGA
ACACCCGCTCGCGGGTGGGCCTACTTCACCTATCCTGCCCGGCTGACGCCGTTGGATACACCAAGGAAAG
TCTACACGAACCCTTTGGCAAAATCCTGTATATCGTGCGAAAAAGGATGGATATACCGAAAAAATCGCTA
TAATGACCCCGAAGCAGGGTTATGCAGCGGAAAAGATCCGTCGACGGCCGCTCTAGAACTAGTGGATCCA
AATAAAACGAAAGGCTCAGTCGAAAGACTGGGCCTTTCGTTTTATCTGTTGTTTGTCGCATTATACGCAA
GGCGACAAGGTGCTGATGCCGCTGGCGATTCAGGTTCATCATGCCGTTTGTGATGGCTTCCATGTCGGCA
GAATGCTTAATGAATTACAACAGTTTTTATATAAGCTTAGCGCTACCGGACTCAGATCCAGATCGAAATG
TACCGGCTGAACTGGTGGAAGCACGTTGAGCCTCGTCAAGGACTCATGAAGCGCGTCCCTGCTCTCAGTC
GCCTGCTCGTTACGCCTGAGGTGTCAAAACACCGTCTGTTCATTTGGCTAGACGCTAGAGTTCTTCCGGA
TCACAAGCTCCAGGTCGTTACACTCGATGACGACTGCTCATTCGGAGTTTTACACTCAAGGTTCCACGAG
GTGTGGGCTCTTGCAGCGGGGTCGTGGCACGGCTCAGGCAATGATCCGCGCTACACCATCTCCACCACCT
TCGAGACCTTCCCCTTCCCGGAAGGCCTGACGCCCAACATAGCCGCCGTCGACTATGAGGGCGACCCGCG
CGCCCAGGCCATCGCCGCGGCGGCGGCCGAGCTGAACCGGCTGCGGGAAGCCTGGCTCAATCCGCCCGAC
CTGGTGCGGATCGAGCCCGAGGTCGTGCCCGGCTATCCCGACCGCGTGCTGCCCGTCAGCCCCGAGGCGG
GCGCCGAGCTGAAGAAGCGCACCCTGACCAACCTCTACAACCAGCGCCCGGCCTGGCTGGACATGGCCCA
CCAGCGCCTGGACGCCGCCGTCGCCGCCGCCTACGGCTGGCCCGACGGCCTGACCGACGACGAGATCCTG
GAGCGCCTGTTCGCCCTCAACCAGGAGCGCGCGGCGGCGGGGCGGTAGGTTAGACCCCTCCAAAACCCCG
ACCTCCCCGGCGAAGGCCGGGGTCCAGTTACATCCGGAACGCTTGGAGTGGGCCCGCCTACGGCCTCGAC
CAACCCGCAGTCGGCAAGGGGTTCGATCTGGACCCCGGCATTCGCCGGGGAGGTCGGCAGAGAGGTCAGA
ACCGCGTCTTGCAGCCCTGCTTCAGATGAACCCCGCGCAGGAAGCCGCGGCGGGCCAGGCCGGCGTCGAC
GGCGGCGTTCATCTGGCGGTCGGCGGGGGCAGCGCCGGTGACTTCGCGCACCAGGCCCCGGAACGGGATG
ATGCTGTTGATCAGGGTCTTGCCACCGGCCTCGGCCAGCTTGCCGGCTCGGTTTTCGGCGTACTCGGCGC
CGACCTTGTAGTCGGGCCCCAGCGCCGCGTTCAGCGCCTTCACCTCATTGGCCAGGGCCTGGCAGGACTT
CAGACCCGCGAGGCTGTAGGGGTCGTCAAAGGCCTTGGCCAGGACCGGCGGCACCTCGCGCTTGGACAGG
CCGACGTCGCGCACCGGCTGGGTGCCGATGTCGACGGCCTTCTTGCCCGCCTCGCCCCAGCGGCCGGACG
GTTCCTCGGGCTTGGCCGGCGGCTTGACCTGGGCGTGGGCGCTGGAGGCCAGCAGCACGGCGGCGGCTCC
GGCCATGATCAGCAGCTTGTTCGGCATCAAAAGCGCCCTCCCGACAAAACACGCCACGGGAACGGCAAGC
CTCGCCGCCGGTTCCCGCCCGCAAGTCCCTCGGCACGAACTCTAAGGCCTGCGCACGATCCATCGCCACC
ACAAAGCGTGTCATCCCGGCCGAAGCGCAGCGGAGAGCCGGGACCCAGGGCCACAAGCACGGCGCTTCGT
CACCCCCTGGGTCCCGGATAGCGCTCCGCGCTTCCGGGATGACACGGGTTTAAGCACTTGGGTGAGAAGC
CCTAGTTCGGCGCGCCGCCCGCTTCCAGGTCGAACGCGGCGTCGAAGGCGTCGTCGCCAGGAACCGTCCC
TTCCAGGGCGGCGTCGAACAGGTCTTCGAGCGATGACCAGATGAAGGCCATCTGCTCCATGATCGTCGGG
ACGCTGGCCGGATCGAAGCCGGGGTAGAGGTCTTCCACCAGCCACAGGCCCGTGCCGGGATCGAAGGCGA
AGCGGCAGCCGATCAGGCGGAACTGGGCGCGGGCCATGGTCTCGAACAGGGCCGTCAGGTCGCGGGCGGC
GTCCAGGTCGTCGTGGTCCAGCACCAGGCAGCGGATCTGCAGCCAGCCGTGGTCGGGCAGCAGGTAGAAG
GCGCCCTCGTCCTGATCCTCGCCCGAAACCTCCAGCCCCCGGTCGATGGCTTCGACGACATAGCCGGCCG
CGCGGCAGGTGTCGGTGAGCGCGGCCAGCAGGGCGGCTTCCTGGTCAGGGGTCAGGTCGGTCATGGGCAA
GAGGTCCAGGTCGTGGTTTGTCGGCGGCTTCTAGCATGGACCGCCCGCGCCCGTGAGGCCGAGGATTTCG
CGCTGGTCAGACAACCTACTTGCCGTCCCCACATGTTAGCGCTACCAAGTGCCGACGAACGCGCGCCGCC
GACGGTGTCGGCGCTTCAGACGCTCGAGTTTTGGGGAGACGACCATATGGCCGACTTGCAGCTCCAGGAC
AAGGTTTCGACCGGCGCCCCGCGTCGGCGGTTTGATCCATGGCTGGTCGGCGCGGCGGTGTTTTTCGTGG
CTGCGGCGGCCCTCTCGGCGGCGCCGGCGCTCAAGGCCGGACCGACCACCCTGGCCGGCCTGCTGCTGCT
TCTGGGCGTCGCGGGCGTGGCTGTGTTGGGCCTTGTCGCCATTCGCGGCTCAGCGCTTTCCGGCGGCGAC
GCCGACCAGGCTGAGGGGTTCATCGAGGCGCTGGCCGAGCCGGCCGCCCTGGCCGCCGCCGACGGTCGCG
TCCTGGCCGCCAACGGGCCCTGGCGCGAAGTCATGGGCGAACAGCGCCGCCTGCCCAAGGGCGTGGCGGG
CTCCAGCCTGTTTGCGGCCCTGGTCCAGGCGCGCCAGGGGCAGATGGCCGAGGGCATGCTGAGCGCTGGA
GGAACCGACTATACCGCCAAGGTCTCGCGCCTTGCGGGCGGACGGCTGATGATCCGGCTTGCGCCCATCG
TTGTCGCTGAGCCGGTTGTGGAAGACGCGTCGTCGAACGTTACGCGTCACCGGTCGGCCACCGAGATGAG
CAAGGGCGAGGAGCTGTTCACCGGGGTGGTGCCCATCCTGGTCGAGCTGGACGGCGACGTAAACGGCCAC
AAGTTCAGCGTCCGCGGCGAGGGCGAGGGCGATGCCACCAACGGCAAGCTGACCCTGAAGTTCATCTGCA
CCACCGGCAAGCTGCCCGTGCCCTGGCCCACCCTCGTGACCACCTTCGGCTACGGCGTGGCCTGCTTCAG
CCGCTACCCCGACCACATGAAGCAGCACGACTTCTTCAAGTCCGCCATGCCCGAAGGCTACGTCCAGGAG
CGCACCATCTCTTTCAAGGACGACGGTACCTACAAGACCCGCGCCGAGGTGAAGTTCGAGGGCGACACCC
TGGTGAACCGCATCGAGCTGAAGGGCATCGACTTCAAGGAGGACGGCAACATCCTGGGGCACAAGCTGGA
GTACAACTTCAACAGCCACTACGTCTATATCACGGCCGACAAGCAGAAGAACTGCATCAAGGCTAACTTC
AAGATCCGCCACAACGTTGAGGACGGCAGCGTGCAGCTCGCCGACCACTACCAGCAGAACACCCCCATCG
GCGACGGCCCCGTGCTGCTGCCCGACAACCACTACCTGAGCCATCAGTCCAAGCTGAGCAAAGACCCCAA
CGAGAAGCGCGATCACATGGTCCTGCTGGAGTTCGTGACCGCCGCCCTGGAAAGCGGCGGCGAAGATCCG
ATGGTGAGCCCGGCCCCGGTCGCCGAGCGCGCCGCCCCGCCACCCAGCTCGCTGGACGCCTTCGCCGGAG
CCTCGCCGTTCGGCGCGGCCCTGCTGGAAGGCCTGGAGCCGTTCACCTCGCGGGTGCTGGAGACCAATCC
GGCGCTGACCACGATGACCGGCGCCAAGGCCGGTGTGCTGTTCGGCGATCTGATCGACGCCGCCTCGCGC
GCCGAGGCCGAGACGCGCCTGAACGAAGGCCGCGCCGGTCCCTACGAGGTGCGGTTGGCGCGCGATCCGT
CGCGCATCGCTCACCTTTACCTCTATCGCGCCGAAGGCCGCCTGGTGGCCTACATGATCGCCGTGTCCGA
GCAGAAGCAGATCGAGCTGCAGCTGTCCCAGGCCCAGAAGATGCAGGCCATCGGCCAGCTGGCCGGCGGC
GTCGCGCACGACTTCAACAACCTCTTGACCGCCATCCAGCTGCGTCTGGACGAGTTGCTGCATCGCCATC
CCGTCGGTGATCCGTCGTACGAGGGTCTCAACGAGATCCGTCAGACGGGCGTGCGCGCCGCCGACCTCGT
GCGCAAGCTCTTGGCTTTCTCGCGCAAGCAGACCGTGCAGCGCGAGGTGCTGGATCTGGGCGAGCTGATC
AGCGAGTTCGAGGTCTTGCTGCGCCGCCTGCTGCGCGAAGACGTCAAGCTGATCACCGACTATGGCCGCG
ACCTGCCGCAGGTGCGCGCCGACAAGAGCCAGCTCGAGACGGCGGTCATGAACCTGGCCGTCAACGCCCG
CGACGCCGTGCGCGCGGCCAAGGGCGGCGGCGTCGTGCGCATCCGCACCGCGCGCCTGACCCGCGACGAG
GCGATCCAGCTGGGTTTCCCGGCCGCCGACGGCGACACGGCCTTCATTGAGGTCAGTGACGATGGTCCGG
GCATTCCGCCCGACGTCATGGGCAAGATCTTCGACCCGTTCTTCACCACCAAGCCGGTGGGCGAGGGTAC
GGGCCTAGGCCTAGCCACGGTCTATGGCATCGTTAAGCAGAGCGACGGCTGGATTCACGTCCACAGCCGT
CCGAACGAAGGCGCGGCCTTCCGCATCTTCCTGCCGGTCTATGAAGCGCCCGCCGGCGCGGTCGCCGTCC
AGGCCGTCGCCGAGCCCGCCAAGCCGCGCGCCGCTCGCGACCTGTCGGGCGCCGGCCGCATCCTGTTCGT
CGAGGACGAGGACGCCGTGCGCAGCGTCGCCGCCCGCCTGCTGCGCGCCCGTGGCTACGAGGTGCTTGAG
GCGGCCGACGGCGAAGAGGCCCTGATCATCGCCGAGGAAAACGCCGGCACGATCGACCTCTTGATCAGCG
ACGTGATCATGCCCGGCATCGACGGCCCGACCTTGCTGAAGAAGGCGCGTGGCTATCTGGGGACCGCGCC
GGTGATGTTCATCTCCGGCTATGCCGAGGCCGAGTTCAGCGACCTCTTGGAAGGCGAGACGGGCGTGACC
TTCCTCCCCAAGCCGATCGACATCAAGACCCTGGCCGAGCGCGTCAAGCAGCAGCTGCAGGCGGCGTCGA
ACGTTACGCGTCACCGGTCGGCCACCTCTAAGGGCGAAGAGCTGATCAAGGAAAATATGCGTATGAAGGT
GGTCATGGAAGGTTCGGTCAACGGCCACCAATTCAAATGCACAGGTGAAGGAGAAGGCAGACCGTACGAG
GGAGTGCAAACCATGAGGATCAAAGTCATCGAGGGAGGACCCCTGCCATTTGCCTTTGACATTCTTGCCA
CGTCGTTCATGTATGGCAGCCGTACCTTTATCAAGTACCCGGCCGACATCCCTGATTTCTTTAAACAGTC
CTTTCCTGAGGGTTTTACTTGGGAAAGAGTTACGAGATACGAAGATGGTGGAGTCGTCACCGTCACGCAG
GACACCAGCCTTGAGGATGGCGAGCTCGTCTACAACGTCAAGGTCAGAGGGGTAAACTTTCCCTCCAATG
GTCCCGTGATGCAGAAGAAGACCAAGGGTTGGGAGCCTAATACAGAGATGATGTATCCAGCAGATGGTGG
TCTGAGAGGATACACTGACATCGCACTGAAAGTTGATGGTGGTGGCCATCTGCACTGCAACTTCGTGACA
ACTTACAGGTCAAAAAAGACCGTCGGGAACATCAAGATGCCCGGTGTCCATGCCATTGATCACCGCCTGG
AAAGGATCGAGGAGAGTGACAATGAAACCTACGTAGTGCAAAGAGAAGTGGCAGTTGCCAAATACAGCAA
CCTTGGTGGTGGCATGGACGAGCTGTACAAGTAAAGCTGCAGCCCGGGGGATCCACTAGTTCTAGAGCGG
CCATTCACTGGCCGTCGTTTTACAACGTCGTGACTGGGAAAACCCTGGCGTTACCCAACTTAATCGCCTT
GCAGCACATCCCCCTTTCGCCAGCGGTATCAGCTCACTCAAAGGCGGTAATACGGTTATCCACAGAATCA
GGGGATAACGCAGGAAAGAACATGTGAGCAAAAGGCCAGCAAAAGGCCAGGAACCGTAAAAAGGCCGCGT
TGCTGGCGTTTTTCCATAGGCTCCGCCCCCCTGACGAGCATCACAAAAATCGACGCTCAAGTCAGAGGTG
GCGAAACCCGACAGGACTATAAAGATACCAGGCGTTTCCCCCTGGAAGCTCCCTCGTGCGCTCTCCTGTT
CCGACCCTGCCGCTTACCGGATACCTGTCCGCCTTTCTCCCTTCGGGAAGCGTGGCGCTTTCTCATAGCT
CACGCTGTAGGTATCTCAGTTCGGTGTAGGTCGTTCGCTCCAAGCTGGGCTGTGTGCACGAACCCCCCGT
TCAGCCCGACCGCTGCGCCTTATCCGGTAACTATCGTCTTGAGTCCAACCCGGTAAGACACGACTTATCG
CCACTGGCAGCAGCCACTGGTAACAGGATTAGCAGAGCGAGGTATGTAGGCGGTGCTACAGAGTTCTTGA
AGTGGTGGCCTAACTACGGCTACACTAGAAGAACAGTATTTGGTATCTGCGCTCTGCTGAAGCCAGTTAC
CTTCGGAAAAAGAGTTGGTAGCTCTTGATCCGGCAAACAAACCACCGCTGGTAGCGGTGGTTTTTTTGTT
TGCAAGCAGCAGATTACGCGCAGAAAAAAAGGATCTCAAGAAGATCCTTTGATCTTTTCTACGGGGTCTG
ACGCTCAGTGGAACGAAAACTCACGTTAAGGGATTTTGGTCATCGAACCCCAGAGTCCCGGCTAGATCAC
GCAACTGGTCCAGAACCTTGACCGAACGCAGCGGTGGTAACGGCGCAGTGGCGGTTTTCATGGCTTGTTA
TGACTGTTTTTTTGGGTACAGTCTATGCCTCGGGCATCCAAGCAGCAAGCGCGTTACGCCGTGGGTCGAT
GTTTGATGTTATGGAGCAGCAACGATGTTACGCAGCAGGGCAGTCGCCCTAAAACAAAGTTAAACATCAT
GAGGAGGTAACGTCATGGAGAAAAAAATCACTGGATATACCACCGTTGATATATCCCAATGGCATCGTAA
AGAACATTTTGAGGCATTTCAGTCAGTTGCTCAATGTACCTATAACCAGACCGTTCAGCTGGATATTACG
GCCTTTTTAAAGACCGTAAAGAAAAATAAGCACAAGTTTTATCCGGCCTTTATTCACATTCTTGCCCGCC
TGATGAATGCTCATCCGGAATTCCGTATGGCAATGAAAGACGGTGAGCTGGTGATATGGGATAGTGTTCA
CCCTTGTTACACCGTTTTCCATGAGCAAACTGAAACGTTTTCATCGCTCTGGAGTGAATACCACGACGAT
TTCCGGCAGTTTCTACACATATATTCGCAAGATGTGGCGTGTTACGGTGAAAACCTGGCCTATTTCCCTA
AAGGGTTTATTGAGAATATGTTTTTCGTCTCAGCCAATCCCTGGGTGAGTTTCACCAGTTTTGATTTAAA
CGTGGCCAATATGGACAACTTCTTCGCCCCCGTTTTCACCATGGGCAAATATTATACGCAAGGCGACAAG
GTGCTGATGCCGCTGGCGATTCAGGTTCATCATGCCGTTTGTGATGGCTTCCATGTCGGCAGAATGCTTA
ATGAATTACAACAGTACTGCGATGAGTGGCAGGGCGGGGCGTAACCTAGGCATGATGATATATTTTTATC
TTGTGCAATGTAACATCAGAGATTTTGAGACACAACGTGGCTTTCCCCCCCCCCCCCACCGCGGTGGCGG
CCGCC
